Addgene plasmid #60941: p3XFlag-CAPN1
Purpose: Expresses calpain1 in mammalian cells
Depositing lab: Yi Zhang. Depositing organization: Boston Children's Hospital. Publication: Regulation of TET protein stability by calpains. Wang Y, Zhang Y. Cell Rep. 2014 Jan 30;6(2):278-84. doi: 10.1016/j.celrep.2013.12.031. Epub 2014 Jan 9. PubMed 24412366.
Backbone
  Vector backbone: p3xFlag-CMV-14
  Backbone manufacturer: sigma
  Backbone size w/o insert (bp): 6310
  Vector type: Mammalian Expression
Growth in bacteria
  Bacterial resistance: Ampicillin, 100 μg/mL
  Growth temperature: 37°C
  Growth strain: Top10
  Copy number: High Copy
Gene/Insert
  Gene/Insert name: Calpain1
  Species: H. sapiens (human)
  Insert size (bp): 2145
  Entrez Gene: CAPN1 (a.k.a. CANP, CANP1, CANPL1, SPG76, muCANP, muCL)
  Promoter: CMV
  Tag / fusion protein: flag (C terminal on backbone)
  Cloning method: Restriction Enzyme; 5′ cloning site EcoRI (not destroyed); 3′ cloning site BamH1 (not destroyed)
  Sequencing primers: 5′ CMV pro
Terms and licenses: Academic/Nonprofit Terms; Industry Terms: Not Available to Industry
How to cite: p3XFlag-CAPN1 was a gift from Yi Zhang (Addgene plasmid # 60941 ; http://n2t.net/addgene:60941 ; RRID:Addgene_60941)
