[The description below was written by a language model from this plasmid's Addgene catalogue record and pLannotate feature annotations shown in this document.]
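Description:
p3XFlag-CAPN1 is a mammalian expression plasmid built on the commercial p3xFLAG-CMV-14 backbone and carrying the human CAPN1 coding sequence, which encodes calpain-1, the calcium-regulated, non-lysosomal cysteine (thiol) protease that performs limited cleavage of its substrates. The roughly 2.1 kb insert was cloned between EcoRI and BamHI sites, both retained, placing it downstream of the human cytomegalovirus immediate-early enhancer and promoter. The open reading frame runs into a backbone-encoded 3xFLAG epitope at the C terminus, so the protein can be detected or immunoprecipitated with anti-FLAG antibodies. Transcripts are terminated and processed by the human growth hormone polyadenylation signal.

In bacteria the plasmid replicates from a high-copy ColE1/pUC-type origin and is selected with ampicillin through the β-lactamase gene under its own promoter. An f1 phage origin and a residual lacZα fragment are also annotated. A second mammalian cassette places the neomycin phosphotransferase gene under the SV40 enhancer/early promoter, which would allow G418 selection of stably transfected cells. An adjacent Tn5-derived ble (bleomycin-binding protein) reading frame is annotated immediately after neo. The sequenced record is 7,721 nt, somewhat shorter than the sum of the stated backbone and insert sizes, a discrepancy the record does not explain.

The stated purpose is expression of calpain-1 in mammalian cells, and the associated publication concerns regulation of TET protein stability by calpains, so the construct suits overexpression studies of calpain-dependent proteolysis.
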