Features (pLannotate 1.2.2; 13 found; start..end, strand, type, name):
    458..612     -  CDS            lacZα (fragment): LacZα fragment of β-galactosidase; lacZ fragment
    772..1151    +  enhancer       CMV enhancer: human cytomegalovirus immediate early enhancer
   1153..1352    +  promoter       CMV promoter: human cytomegalovirus (CMV) immediate early promoter
   1401..3542    +  CDS            CAPN1: CAN1_HUMAN - Also known as CANPL1. Experimental evidence at protein level: Swiss-Prot protein existence level 1. Calcium-regulated non-lysosomal thiol-protease which catalyzes limited proteolysis of substrates involved in cytoskeletal remodeling and signal transduction (PubMed:21531719, PubMed:2400579). Proteolytically cleaves CTBP1 at 'Asn-375', 'Gly-387' and 'His-409' (PubMed:23707407). From Homo sapiens (Human).
   3555..3620    +  CDS            3xFLAG: three tandem FLAG® epitope tags, followed by an enterokinase cleavage site
   3631..4253    +  polyA_signal   hGH poly(A) signal: human growth hormone polyadenylation signal
   4295..4592    +  promoter       SV40 promoter: SV40 enhancer and early promoter
   4646..5437    +  CDS            neo: KKA2_KLEPN - Also known as kan, nptII. Experimental evidence at protein level: Swiss-Prot protein existence level 1. Resistance to kanamycin, neomycin, paromomycin, ribostamycin, butirosin and gentamicin B. From Klebsiella pneumoniae.
   5461..5838    +  CDS            ble: BLE_KLEPN - Experimental evidence at protein level: Swiss-Prot protein existence level 1. Binding protein with a strong affinity to the bleomycin family of antibiotics. Binds to CL990; an antimitotic-antibiotic compound. From Klebsiella pneumoniae.
   5969..6557    -  rep_origin     ori: high-copy-number ColE1/pMB1/pBR322/pUC origin of replication
   6728..7588    -  CDS            AmpR: β-lactamase; bla; confers resistance to ampicillin, carbenicillin, and related antibiotics
   7589..7693    -  promoter       AmpR promoter: bla
   7720..427     +  rep_origin     f1 ori (across the origin) (sequence partly withheld): f1 bacteriophage origin of replication; arrow indicates direction of (+) strand synthesis
>Addgene plasmid #60941 | p3XFlag-CAPN1 | addgene full sequence | sequence record 151411 | Addgene NGS Result
[122 nt withheld, positions 1-122]
C
[91 nt withheld, positions 124-214]
A
[49 nt withheld, positions 216-264]
CCTTTGACGTTGGAGTCCACGTTCTTT
[37 nt withheld, positions 292-328]
ACCCTATCTCGGTCTATTCTTTTGATTTATAAGGGATTTTGCCGATTTCGGCCTATTGGTTAAAAAATGA
GCTGATTTAACAAAAATTTAACGCGAATTTTAACAAAATATTAACGCTTACAATTTCCATTCGCCATTCA
GGCTGCGCAACTGTTGGGAAGGGCGATCGGTGCGGGCCTCTTCGCTATTACGCCAGCTGGCGAAAGGGGG
ATGTGCTGCAAGGCGATTAAGTTGGGTAACGCCAGGGTTTTCCCAGTCACGACGTTGTAAAACGACGGCC
AGTGCCAAGCTGATCTATACATTGAATCAATATTGGCAATTAGCCATATTAGTCATTGGTTATATAGCAT
AAATCAATATTGGCTATTGGCCATTGCATACGTTGTATCTATATCATAATATGTACATTTATATTGGCTC
ATGTCCAATATGACCGCCATGTTGACATTGATTATTGACTAGTTATTAATAGTAATCAATTACGGGGTCA
TTAGTTCATAGCCCATATATGGAGTTCCGCGTTACATAACTTACGGTAAATGGCCCGCCTGGCTGACCGC
CCAACGACCCCCGCCCATTGACGTCAATAATGACGTATGTTCCCATAGTAACGCCAATAGGGACTTTCCA
TTGACGTCAATGGGTGGAGTATTTACGGTAAACTGCCCACTTGGCAGTACATCAAGTGTATCATATGCCA
AGTCCGCCCCCTATTGACGTCAATGACGGTAAATGGCCCGCCTGGCATTATGCCCAGTACATGACCTTAC
GGGACTTTCCTACTTGGCAGTACATCTACGTATTAGTCATCGCTATTACCATGGTGATGCGGTTTTGGCA
GTACACCAATGGGCGTGGATAGCGGTTTGACTCACGGGGATTTCCAAGTCTCCACCCCATTGACGTCAAT
GGGAGTTTGTTTTGGCACCAAAATCAACGGGACTTTCCAAAATGTCGTAATAACCCCGCCCCGTTGACGC
AAATGGGCGGTAGGCGTGTACGGTGGGAGGTCTATATAAGCAGAGCTCGTTTAGTGAACCGTCAGAATTA
AGCTTGCGGCCGCGAATTCACCATGTCGGAGGAGATCATCACGCCGGTGTACTGCACTGGGGTGTCAGCC
CAAGTGCAGAAGCAGCGGGCCAGGGAGCTGGGCCTGGGCCGCCATGAGAATGCCATCAAGTACCTGGGCC
AGGATTATGAGCAGCTGCGGGTGCGATGCCTGCAGAGTGGGACCCTCTTCCGTGATGAGGCCTTCCCCCC
GGTACCCCAGAGCCTGGGTTACAAGGACCTGGGTCCCAATTCCTCCAAGACCTATGGCATCAAGTGGAAG
CGTCCCACGGAACTGCTGTCAAACCCCCAGTTCATTGTGGATGGAGCTACCCGCACAGACATCTGCCAGG
GAGCACTGGGGGACTGCTGGCTCTTGGCGGCCATTGCCTCCCTCACTCTCAACGACACCCTCCTGCACCG
AGTGGTTCCGCACGGCCAGAGCTTCCAGAATGGCTATGCCGGCATCTTCCATTTCCAGCTGTGGCAATTT
GGGGAGTGGGTGGACGTGGTCGTGGATGACCTGCTGCCCATCAAGGACGGGAAGCTAGTGTTCGTGCACT
CTGCCGAAGGCAACGAGTTCTGGAGCGCCCTGCTTGAGAAGGCCTATGCCAAGGTAAATGGCAGCTACGA
GGCCCTGTCAGGGGGCAGCACCTCAGAGGGCTTTGAGGACTTCACAGGCGGGGTTACCGAGTGGTACGAG
TTGCGCAAGGCTCCCAGTGACCTCTACCAGATCATCCTCAAGGCGCTGGAGCGGGGCTCCCTGCTGGGCT
GCTCCATAGACATCTCCAGCGTTCTAGACATGGAGGCCATCACTTTCAAGAAGTTGGTGAAGGGCCATGC
CTACTCTGTGACCGGGGCCAAGCAGGTGAACTACCGAGGCCAGGTGGTGAGCCTGATCCGGATGCGGAAC
CCCTGGGGCGAGGTGGAGTGGACGGGAGCCTGGAGCGACAGCTCCTCAGAGTGGAACAACGTGGACCCAT
ATGAACGGGACCAGCTCCGGGTCAAGATGGAGGACGGGGAGTTCTGGATGTCATTCCGAGACTTCATGCG
GGAGTTCACCCGCCTGGAGATCTGCAACCTCACACCCGACGCCCTCAAGAGCCGGACCATCCGCAAATGG
AACACCACACTCTACGAAGGCACCTGGCGGCGGGGGAGCACCGCGGGGGGCTGCCGAAACTACCCAGCCA
CCTTCTGGGTGAACCCTCAGTTCAAGATCCGGCTGGATGAGACGGATGACCCGGACGACTACGGGGACCG
CGAGTCAGGCTGCAGCTTCGTGCTCGCCCTTATGCAGAAGCACCGTCGCCGCGAGCGCCGCTTCGGCCGC
GACATGGAGACTATTGGCTTCGCGGTCTACGAGGTCCCTCCGGAGCTGGTGGGCCAGCCGGCCGTACACT
TGAAGCGTGACTTCTTCCTGGCCAATGCGTCTCGGGCGCGCTCAGAGCAGTTCATCAACCTGCGAGAGGT
CAGCACCCGCTTCCGCCTGCCACCCGGGGAGTATGTGGTGGTGCCCTCCACCTTCGAGCCCAACAAGGAG
GGCGACTTCGTGCTGCGCTTCTTCTCAGAGAAGAGTGCTGGGACTGTGGAGCTGGATGACCAGATCCAGG
CCAATCTCCCCGATGAGCAAGTGCTCTCAGAAGAGGAGATTGACGAGAACTTCAAGGCCCTCTTCAGGCA
GCTGGCAGGGGAGGACATGGAGATCAGCGTGAAGGAGTTGCGGACAATCCTCAATAGGATCATCAGCAAA
CACAAAGACCTGCGGACCAAGGGCTTCAGCCTAGAGTCGTGCCGCAGCATGGTGAACCTCATGGATCGTG
ATGGCAATGGGAAGCTGGGCCTGGTGGAGTTCAACATCCTGTGGAACCGCATCCGGAATTACCTGTCCAT
CTTCCGGAAGTTTGACCTGGACAAGTCGGGCAGCATGAGTGCCTACGAGATGCGGATGGCCATTGAGTCG
GCAGGCTTCAAGCTCAACAAGAAGCTGTACGAGCTCATCATCACCCGCTACTCGGAGCCCGACCTGGCGG
TCGACTTTGACAATTTCGTTTGCTGCCTGGTGCGGCTAGAGACCATGTTCCGATTTTTCAAAACTCTGGA
CACAGATCTGGATGGAGTTGTGACCTTTGACTTGTTTAAGTGGTTGCAGCTGACCATGTTTGCAGGATCC
CGGGCTGACTACAAAGACCATGACGGTGATTATAAAGATCATGACATCGACTACAAGGATGACGATGACA
AGTAGTGATCCCGGGTGGCATCCCTGTGACCCCTCCCCAGTGCCTCTCCTGGCCCTGGAAGTTGCCACTC
CAGTGCCCACCAGCCTTGTCCTAATAAAATTAAGTTGCATCATTTTGTCTGACTAGGTGTCCTTCTATAA
TATTATGGGGTGGAGGGGGGTGGTATGGAGCAAGGGGCAAGTTGGGAAGACAACCTGTAGGGCCTGCGGG
GTCTATTGGGAACCAAGCTGGAGTGCAGTGGCACAATCTTGGCTCACTGCAATCTCCGCCTCCTGGGTTC
AAGCGATTCTCCTGCCTCAGCCTCCCGAGTTGTTGGGATTCCAGGCATGCATGACCAGGCTCAGCTAATT
TTTGTTTTTTTGGTAGAGACGGGGTTTCACCATATTGGCCAGGCTGGTCTCCAACTCCTAATCTCAGGTG
ATCTACCCACCTTGGCCTCCCAAATTGCTGGGATTACAGGCGTGAACCACTGCTCCCTTCCCTGTCCTTC
TGATTTTAAAATAACTATACCAGCAGGAGGACGTCCAGACACAGCATAGGCTACCTGGCCATGCCCAACC
GGTGGGACATTTGAGTTGCTTGCTTGGCACTGTCCTCTCATGCGTTGGGTCCACTCAGTAGATGCCTGTT
GAATTGGGTACGCGGCCAGCTTGGCTGTGGAATGTGTGTCAGTTAGGGTGTGGAAAGTCCCCAGGCTCCC
CAGCAGGCAGAAGTATGCAAAGCATGCATCTCAATTAGTCAGCAACCAGGTGTGGAAAGTCCCCAGGCTC
CCCAGCAGGCAGAAGTATGCAAAGCATGCATCTCAATTAGTCAGCAACCATAGTCCCGCCCCTAACTCCG
CCCATCCCGCCCCTAACTCCGCCCAGTTCCGCCCATTCTCCGCCCCATGGCTGACTAATTTTTTTTATTT
ATGCAGAGGCCGAGGCCGCCTCGGCCTCTGAGCTATTCCAGAAGTAGTGAGGAGGCTTTTTTGGAGGAAT
TGATCAGCTTGGGATCTGATCAAGAGACAGGATGAGGATCGTTTCGCATGATTGAACAAGATGGATTGCA
CGCAGGTTCTCCGGCCGCTTGGGTGGAGAGGCTATTCGGCTATGACTGGGCACAACAGACAATCGGCTGC
TCTGATGCCGCCGTGTTCCGGCTGTCAGCGCAGGGGCGCCCGGTTCTTTTTGTCAAGACCGACCTGTCCG
GTGCCCTGAATGAACTGCAGGACGAGGCAGCGCGGCTATCGTGGCTGGCCACGACGGGCGTTCCTTGCGC
AGCTGTGCTCGACGTTGTCACTGAAGCGGGAAGGGACTGGCTGCTATTGGGCGAAGTGCCGGGGCAGGAT
CTCCTGTCATCTCACCTTGCTCCTGCCGAGAAAGTATCCATCATGGCTGATGCAATGCGGCGGCTGCATA
CGCTTGATCCGGCTACCTGCCCATTCGACCACCAAGCGAAACATCGCATCGAGCGAGCACGTACTCGGAT
GGAAGCCGGTCTTGTCGATCAGGATGATCTGGACGAAGAGCATCAGGGGCTCGCGCCAGCCGAACTGTTC
GCCAGGCTCAAGGCGCGCATGCCCGACGGCGAGGATCTCGTCGTGACCCATGGCGATGCCTGCTTGCCGA
ATATCATGGTGGAAAATGGCCGCTTTTCTGGATTCATCGACTGTGGCCGGCTGGGTGTGGCGGACCGCTA
TCAGGACATAGCGTTGGCTACCCGTGATATTGCTGAAGAGCTTGGCGGCGAATGGGCTGACCGCTTCCTC
GTGCTTTACGGTATCGCCGCTCCCGATTCGCAGCGCATCGCCTTCTATCGCCTTCTTGACGAGTTCTTCT
GAGCGGGACTCTGGGGTTCGAAATGACCGACCAAGCGACGCCCAACCTGCCATCACGAGATTTCGATTCC
ACCGCCGCCTTCTATGAAAGGTTGGGCTTCGGAATCGTTTTCCGGGACGCCGGCTGGATGATCCTCCAGC
GCGGGGATCTCATGCTGGAGTTCTTCGCCCACCCCGGGCTCGATCCCCTCGCGAGTTGGTTCAGCTGCTG
CCTGAGGCTGGACGACCTCGCGGAGTTCTACCGGCAGTGCAAATCCGTCGGCATCCAGGAAACCAGCAGC
GGCTATCCGCGCATCCATGCCCCCGAACTGCAGGAGTGGGGAGGCACGATGGCCGCTTTGGTCGACCCGG
ACGGGACGCTCCTGCGCCTGATACAGAACGAATTGCTTGCAGGCATCTCATGAGTGTGTCTTCCCGTTTT
CCGCCTGAGGTCACTGCGTGGATGGAGCGCTGGCGCCTGCTGCGCGACGGCGAGCTGCTCACCACCCACT
CGCCAAGCTGGAACCGTAAAAAGGCCGCGTTGCTGGCGTTTTTCCATAGGCTCCGCCCCCCTGACGAGCA
TCACAAAAATCGACGCTCAAGTCAGAGGTGGCGAAACCCGACAGGACTATAAAGATACCAGGCGTTTCCC
CCTGGAAGCTCCCTCGTGCGCTCTCCTGTTCCGACCCTGCCGCTTACCGGATACCTGTCCGCCTTTCTCC
CTTCGGGAAGCGTGGCGCTTTCTCATAGCTCACGCTGTAGGTATCTCAGTTCGGTGTAGGTCGTTCGCTC
CAAGCTGGGCTGTGTGCACGAACCCCCCGTTCAGCCCGACCGCTGCGCCTTATCCGGTAACTATCGTCTT
GAGTCCAACCCGGTAAGACACGACTTATCGCCACTGGCAGCAGCCACTGGTAACAGGATTAGCAGAGCGA
GGTATGTAGGCGGTGCTACAGAGTTCTTGAAGTGGTGGCCTAACTACGGCTACACTAGAAGAACAGTATT
TGGTATCTGCGCTCTGCTGAAGCCAGTTACCTTCGGAAAAAGAGTTGGTAGCTCTTGATCCGGCAAACAA
ACCACCGCTGGTAGCGGTGGTTTTTTTGTTTGCAAGCAGCAGATTACGCGCAGAAAAAAAGGATCTCAAG
AAGATCCTTTGATCTTTTCTACGGGGTCTGACGCTCAGTGGAACGAAAACTCACGTTAAGGGATTTTGGT
CATGAGATTATCAAAAAGGATCTTCACCTAGATCCTTTTAAATTAAAAATGAAGTTTTAAATCAATCTAA
AGTATATATGAGTAAACTTGGTCTGACAGTTACCAATGCTTAATCAGTGAGGCACCTATCTCAGCGATCT
GTCTATTTCGTTCATCCATAGTTGCCTGACTCCCCGTCGTGTAGATAACTACGATACGGGAGGGCTTACC
ATCTGGCCCCAGTGCTGCAATGATACCGCGAGACCCACGCTCACCGGCTCCAGATTTATCAGCAATAAAC
CAGCCAGCCGGAAGGGCCGAGCGCAGAAGTGGTCCTGCAACTTTATCCGCCTCCATCCAGTCTATTAATT
GTTGCCGGGAAGCTAGAGTAAGTAGTTCGCCAGTTAATAGTTTGCGCAACGTTGTTGCCATTGCTACAGG
CATCGTGGTGTCACGCTCGTCGTTTGGTATGGCTTCATTCAGCTCCGGTTCCCAACGATCAAGGCGAGTT
ACATGATCCCCCATGTTGTGCAAAAAAGCGGTTAGCTCCTTCGGTCCTCCGATCGTTGTCAGAAGTAAGT
TGGCCGCAGTGTTATCACTCATGGTTATGGCAGCACTGCATAATTCTCTTACTGTCATGCCATCCGTAAG
ATGCTTTTCTGTGACTGGTGAGTACTCAACCAAGTCATTCTGAGAATAGTGTATGCGGCGACCGAGTTGC
TCTTGCCCGGCGTCAATACGGGATAATACCGCGCCACATAGCAGAACTTTAAAAGTGCTCATCATTGGAA
AACGTTCTTCGGGGCGAAAACTCTCAAGGATCTTACCGCTGTTGAGATCCAGTTCGATGTAACCCACTCG
TGCACCCAACTGATCTTCAGCATCTTTTACTTTCACCAGCGTTTCTGGGTGAGCAAAAACAGGAAGGCAA
AATGCCGCAAAAAAGGGAATAAGGGCGACACGGAAATGTTGAATACTCATACTCTTCCTTTTTCAATATT
ATTGAAGCATTTATCAGGGTTATTGTCTCATGAGCGGATACATATTTGAATGTATTTAGAAAAATAAACA
AATAGGGGTTCCGCGCACATTTCCCCGAAAAGTGCCACCTGAC
