>Addgene plasmid #60941 | p3XFlag-CAPN1 | addgene partial sequence | sequence record 100115 | hGH-PA-R 5'-CCAGCTTGGTTCCCAATAGA-3'
GGTTGTCTTCCCAACTTGCCCCTTGCTCCATACCACCCCCCTCCACCCCATAATATTATAGAAGGACACC
TAGTCAGACAAAATGATGCAACTTAATTTTATTAGGACAAGGCTGGTGGGCACTGGAGTGGCAACTTCCA
GGGCCAGGAGAGGCACTGGGGAGGGGTCACAGGGATGCCACCCGGGATCACTACTTGTCATCGTCATCCT
TGTAGTCGATGTCATGATCTTTATAATCACCGTCATGGTCTTTGTAGTCAGCCCGGGATCCTGCAAACAT
GGTCAGCTGCAACCACTTAAACAAGTCAAAGGTCACAACTCCATCCAGATCTGTGTCCAGAGTTTTGAAA
AATCGGAACATGGTCTCTAGCCGCACCAGGCAGCAAACGAAATTGTCAAAGTCGACCGCCAGGTCGGGCT
CCGAGTAGCGGGTGATGATGAGCTCGTACAGCTTCTTGTTGAGCTTGAAGCCTGCCGACTCAATGGCCAT
CCGCATCTCGTAGGCACTCATGCTGCCCGACTTGTCCAGGTCAAACTTCCGGAAGATGGACAGGTAATTC
CGGATGCGGTTCCACAGGATGTTGAACTCCACCAGGCCCAGCTTCCCATTGCCATCACGATCCATGAGGT
TCACCATGCTGCGGCACGACTCTAGGCTGAAGCCCTTGGTCCGCAGGTCTTTGTGTTTGCTGATGATCCT
ATTGAGGATTGTCCGCAACTCCTTCACGCTGATCTCCATGTCCTCCCCTGCCAGCTGCCTGAAGAGGGCC
TTGAAGTTCTCGTCAATCTCCTCTTCTGAGAGCACTTGCTCATCGGGGAGATTGGCCTGGATCTGGTCAT
CCAGCTCCACAGTCCCAGCACTCTTCTCTGAGAAGAAGCGCAGCACGAAGTCGCCCTCCTTGTTGGGCTC
GAAGGTGGAGGGCACCACCACATACTCCCCGGGTGGCAGGCGGAAGCGGGTGCTGACCTCTCGCAGGTTG
ATGAACTGCTCTGAGCGCGCCCGAGACGCATTGGCCAGGAAGAAGTCACGCTTCAAGTGTACGGCCGGCT
GGCCCACCAGCT
