>Addgene plasmid #60941 | p3XFlag-CAPN1 | addgene partial sequence | sequence record 100117 | CMV-F 5'-CGCAAATGGGCGGTAGGCGTG-3'
CTATATAAGCAGAGCTCGTTTAGTGAACCGTCAGAATTAAGCTTGCGGCCGCGAATTCACCATGTCGGAG
GAGATCATCACGCCGGTGTACTGCACTGGGGTGTCAGCCCAAGTGCAGAAGCAGCGGGCCAGGGAGCTGG
GCCTGGGCCGCCATGAGAATGCCATCAAGTACCTGGGCCAGGATTATGAGCAGCTGCGGGTGCGATGCCT
GCAGAGTGGGACCCTCTTCCGTGATGAGGCCTTCCCCCCGGTACCCCAGAGCCTGGGTTACAAGGACCTG
GGTCCCAATTCCTCCAAGACCTATGGCATCAAGTGGAAGCGTCCCACGGAACTGCTGTCAAACCCCCAGT
TCATTGTGGATGGAGCTACCCGCACAGACATCTGCCAGGGAGCACTGGGGGACTGCTGGCTCTTGGCGGC
CATTGCCTCCCTCACTCTCAACGACACCCTCCTGCACCGAGTGGTTCCGCACGGCCAGAGCTTCCAGAAT
GGCTATGCCGGCATCTTCCATTTCCAGCTGTGGCAATTTGGGGAGTGGGTGGACGTGGTCGTGGATGACC
TGCTGCCCATCAAGGACGGGAAGCTAGTGTTCGTGCACTCTGCCGAAGGCAACGAGTTCTGGAGCGCCCT
GCTTGAGAAGGCCTATGCCAAGGTAAATGGCAGCTACGAGGCCCTGTCAGGGGGCAGCACCTCAGAGGGC
TTTGAGGACTTCACAGGCGGGGTTACCGAGTGGTACGAGTTGCGCAAGGCTCCCAGTGACCTCTACCAGA
TCATCCTCAAGGCGCTGGAGCGGGGCTCCCTGCTGGGCTGCTCCATAGACATCTCCAGCGTTCTAGACAT
GGAGGCCATCACTTTCAAGAAGTTGGTGAAGGGCCATGCCTACTCTGTGACCGGGGCCAAGCAGGTGAAC
TACCGAGGCCAGGTGGTGAGCCTGATCCGGATGCGGAACCCCTGGGGCGAGGTGGAGTGGACGGGAGCCT
GGAGCGACAGCTCCTCAGAGTGGAACAACGTGGACCCATATGAACGGGACCAGCTCCGGGTCAAGATGGA
GGA
